>Addgene plasmid #158003 | pCMV-mGold-CAF1-C-10 | addgene full sequence | sequence record 309925 | Addgene NGS Result
TTCTGTGGATAACCGTATTACCGCCATGCATTAGTTATTAATAGTAATCAATTACGGGGTCATTAGTTCA
TAGCCCATATATGGAGTTCCGCGTTACATAACTTACGGTAAATGGCCCGCCTGGCTGACCGCCCAACGAC
CCCCGCCCATTGACGTCAATAATGACGTATGTTCCCATAGTAACGCCAATAGGGACTTTCCATTGACGTC
AATGGGTGGAGTATTTACGGTAAACTGCCCACTTGGCAGTACATCAAGTGTATCATATGCCAAGTACGCC
CCCTATTGACGTCAATGACGGTAAATGGCCCGCCTGGCATTATGCCCAGTACATGACCTTATGGGACTTT
CCTACTTGGCAGTACATCTACGTATTAGTCATCGCTATTACCATGGTGATGCGGTTTTGGCAGTACATCA
ATGGGCGTGGATAGCGGTTTGACTCACGGGGATTTCCAAGTCTCCACCCCATTGACGTCAATGGGAGTTT
GTTTTGGCACCAAAATCAACGGGACTTTCCAAAATGTCGTAACAACTCCGCCCCATTGACGCAAATGGGC
GGTAGGCGTGTACGGTGGGAGGTCTATATAAGCAGAGCTGGTTTAGTGAACCGTCAGATCCGCTAGCGCT
ACCGGTGGCTACCATGGTGAGCAAGGGCGAGGAGCTGTTCACCGGGGTGGTGCCCATCCTGGTCGAGCTG
GACGGCGACGTAAACGGCCACAAGTTCAGCGTGTCCGGCGAGGGCGAGGGCGATGCCACCTACGGCAAGC
TGACCCTGAAGTTCATCTGCACCACCGGCAAGCTGCCCGTGCCCTGGCCCACCCTCGTGACCAGCCTGGG
CTACGGCCTGCAGTGCTTCGCCCGCTACCCCGACCACATGAAGCAGCACGACTTCTTCAAGTCCGCCATG
CCCGAAGGCTACGTCCAGGAGCGCACCATCTTCTTCAAGGACGACGGCAACTACAAGACCCGCGCCGAGG
TGAAGTTCGAGGGCGACACCCTGGTGAACCGCATCGAGCTGAAGGGCATCGACTTCAAGGAGGACGGCAA
CATCCTGGGGCACAAGCTGGAGTACAACTACAACAGCCACAACGTCTATATCACCGCCGACAAGCAGAAG
AACGGCATCAAGGCCAACTTCAAGATCCGCCACAACATCGAGGACGGCGGCGTGCAGCTCGCCGACCACT
ACCAGCAGAACACCCCCATCGGCGACGGCCCCGTGCTGCTGCCCGACAACCACTACCTGAGCTACCAGTC
CAAGCTGAGCAAAGACCCCAACGAGAAGCGCGATCACATGGTCCTGCTGGAGTTCGTGACCGCCGCCGGG
ATCACTCTCGGCATGGACGAGCTGTACAAGTCCGGACTCAGATCTGGCAGCGGTGGAGGCTTGGAGGAGC
CGGAGGCCGCGACGCGGACAGCCGCGGCCGTGGATTGCAAAGACAGACCCGGGTTCCCAGTGAAGAGGTT
AATACAAGCCCGCTTGCCCTTCAAACGCCTGAACCTTGTTCCCAAGGAGAAAGTTGAGGAAGACACATCA
CCAAAAGCAGCTGTGGAAAGCAAAGTCCCGGATCTACAATTGTCTTTGGGCACTTTTGAAAGCCAGTGTC
ACACAGGCTCTCACGTAGGCTTGAGTACAAAGTTGGTCGGTGGCCAGGGCCCCATTGATAGCTTCTTGAG
GGCAACAATCAAGCCAGTACCGAGTGTGGTCATTATCGACCTGACGGAGAACTGCAGTGACATTCCAGAC
AGCCCTGAGGGCCACAGTGAACTAAGTCCTGACACTGCTGGTGTGGTCACCACAGTGGAAGGAGCTGCCA
AGCAGCAGGAGCACTCTGCAGCAGAGCTGTGTCTCCTAGAGACCCCTTCAGACATCACTTGTCACATGGA
AGAGGAGCCTGGGAGTCCAGGAGACCCAAAGAGGACGGGTGACTGTCAGGCTGGTTCACTACAGAGCTGT
CCGGAGCTGACCCCAGGTTCTAGGACATGCCCCACCAAGGAGTTATCAAGCTGGAGCAAGGCAGGGGATC
TCCTATTTATAGAGAAAGTGCCTGTGGTGGTGCTAGAGGACATCCTGGCCACTAAGCCCTCCATTGCCTC
TCTTCCCATGATGTCCCTGGATAGGAGTGTCACTTCAGAGAGTGAAATACTGGAGTCCTGCCCCGAGGAT
GACTCCATACTGAGCCACTCCTCCACCAACTCCTCTTCTCCAACCAGCTCTCCTGAGGGACCATCCACAC
CCCCAGAACATCGGGGTGGGAGAAGCTCCCCCTCCACCCCAGCCTGCAGAGTTGCCAAGAACTTTGTCAA
AGGCTCCACAGAGAAGGGCAGGAGCAAACTGCACAGAGATAGAGAACAGCAGAGGGAAGAGAAGGAAAAG
CTGAGGGAAGAGATACGACGAGCCAAGGAGGAGGCACGGAAGAAGAAGGAGGAGGAGAAGGAGCTGAAGG
AAAAGGAGCGGAGGGAAAAGCGGGAGAAAGATGAGAAGGAGAAGGCGGAGAAGCAGCGGCTAAAGGAGGA
AAAACGCAAGGAGCGGCAGGAAGCTCTGGAGGCTAAACTGGAGGAGAAGAGGAAGAAGGAGGAAGAGAAG
CGGTTACGGGAGGAAGAGAAGCGGTTACGGGAAGAAGAGAAGCGCATTAAGGCAGAAAAGGCAGAGATCA
CTCGATTCTTCCAGAAACCGAAGACTCCGCAGGCTCCCAAGACCCTGGCCGGTTCCTGTGGTAAGTTTGC
CCCCTTTGAAATCAAAGAACACATGGTGCTGGCTCCACGGTGCCGAGCTGCCTTGGATCAAGACCTGTGC
GATCAGCTGGACCAGCTCCTGCAGCAGCAGAGTGTGGCAAGCACCTTCCTCAGTGACCTAAAAAGCCGGC
TGCCCTTGAGATCGGGGCCCACCCGGGTCTGTGGCCATGACACAGACATCATGAACAGGGATGTGGTCAT
TGTGGAGAGCAGCAAGGTGGACGGTGTGTCTGAAAGGAAGAAGTTTGGCCGCATGAAGCTTCTGCAGTTC
TCAGAGAACCACCGGCCAGCATACTGGGGGACGTGGAACAAGAAGACAGCCATCATCCGCCCCCGGAACC
CCTGGGCCCAGGACAAAGACCTTCTTGACTATGAGGTAGACAGTGACGATGAGTGGGAAGAGGAGGAACC
TGGGGAGTCTTTGTCCCACAGTGAGGGGGATGAGGATGACGATGTGGGGGAAGATGAGGATGAGGACGAT
GGCTTCTTTGTGCCCCATGGGTACTTATCTGAAGATGAAGGCGTGACTGAGGAGTGTGCAGACCCTGAGA
ACCACAAAGTACACCAGAAGCTGAAGGCCAAGGAGTGGGATGAGCTCCTAGCCAAGGGCAAGCGCTTTCG
TGTGCTGCAGCCTGTGCACGTGGGATGTGTATGGGCATCAGAGGCAGCCAACTGCACGAGTTCCGACTTG
AAGCTGCTGCAGCAGTTCACTGCATGCCTGCTGGATGTGGCATCCCCTGATGAGCCAGAACCCGGGGCCT
CCAGGAGGGAAAAGAGGGACCAGCATATCCTGGCCCAGTTGCTTCCGCTGCTACATGGCAATGTGAATGG
GAGCAAGGTGATCATCCATGAATTCCAGGAGCAATGCCGCAGGGGCCTGCTGACCCTTCCAAGTCCCACC
CCACACCTGCAGATGCCCAACTTGGAGGATGCTGTTGCTGTGCCATCCAAGGCCAGGCTGAAGCGCCTTA
TCTCTGAGAACTCTGCCTATGAGAAGCGGCCCAACTTCCGTATGTGCTGGTATGTGCACCCAGAGGTGCT
CAAGAGCTTTGGCCAGGAGTGCCTGCCAGTGCCCTGCCAGTGGACCTACATCACCACCATGCCCTCAGCA
CCCAGGGAAGACAGTGGCAGTGCTTCTACTGAGGGGCCTGGCCAGAGCACACCTATGCTACTCAAGCGGA
AGCCAGCGGCCACCATGTGCATCACGCAGTTTATGAAGAAGCGGCGCTATGATGGACAGGTTGGGTCTGG
GGACATGGATGGCTTCCAGGCAGACACAGAAGAGGATGAAGAGGATGACACAGACTGTATGATCATAGAT
GTGCCAGATGTTGGGAGTGACGTGTCAGAAGCTCCCATACCTGCTCCCACACTTTGCAAGTGAGGATCCA
CCGGATCTAGATAACTGATCATAATCAGCCATACCACATTTGTAGAGGTTTTACTTGCTTTAAAAAACCT
CCCACACCTCCCCCTGAACCTGAAACATAAAATGAATGCAATTGTTGTTGTTAACTTGTTTATTGCAGCT
TATAATGGTTACAAATAAAGCAATAGCATCACAAATTTCACAAATAAAGCATTTTTTTCACTGCATTCTA
GTTGTGGTTTGTCCAAACTCATCAATGTATCTTAACGCGTAAATTGTAAGCGTTAATATTTTGTTAAAAT
TCGCGTTAAATTTTTGTTAAATCAGCTCATTTTTTAACCAATAGGCCGAAATCGGCAAAATCCCTTATAA
ATCAAAAGAATAGACCGAGATAGGGT
[37 nt withheld, positions 4507-4543]
AAAGAACGTGGACTCCAACGTCAAAGG
[49 nt withheld, positions 4571-4619]
T
[91 nt withheld, positions 4621-4711]
G
[124 nt withheld, positions 4713-4836]
CAGGTGGCACTTTTCGGGGAAATGTGCGCGGAACCCCTATTTGTTTATTTTTCTAAATACATTCAAATAT
GTATCCGCTCATGAGACAATAACCCTGATAAATGCTTCAATAATATTGAAAAAGGAAGAGTCCTGAGGCG
GAAAGAACCAGCTGTGGAATGTGTGTCAGTTAGGGTGTGGAAAGTCCCCAGGCTCCCCAGCAGGCAGAAG
TATGCAAAGCATGCATCTCAATTAGTCAGCAACCAGGTGTGGAAAGTCCCCAGGCTCCCCAGCAGGCAGA
AGTATGCAAAGCATGCATCTCAATTAGTCAGCAACCATAGTCCCGCCCCTAACTCCGCCCATCCCGCCCC
TAACTCCGCCCAGTTCCGCCCATTCTCCGCCCCATGGCTGACTAATTTTTTTTATTTATGCAGAGGCCGA
GGCCGCCTCGGCCTCTGAGCTATTCCAGAAGTAGTGAGGAGGCTTTTTTGGAGGCCTAGGCTTTTGCAAA
GATCGATCAAGAGACAGGATGAGGATCGTTTCGCATGATTGAACAAGATGGATTGCACGCAGGTTCTCCG
GCCGCTTGGGTGGAGAGGCTATTCGGCTATGACTGGGCACAACAGACAATCGGCTGCTCTGATGCCGCCG
TGTTCCGGCTGTCAGCGCAGGGGCGCCCGGTTCTTTTTGTCAAGACCGACCTGTCCGGTGCCCTGAATGA
ACTGCAAGACGAGGCAGCGCGGCTATCGTGGCTGGCCACGACGGGCGTTCCTTGCGCAGCTGTGCTCGAC
GTTGTCACTGAAGCGGGAAGGGACTGGCTGCTATTGGGCGAAGTGCCGGGGCAGGATCTCCTGTCATCTC
ACCTTGCTCCTGCCGAGAAAGTATCCATCATGGCTGATGCAATGCGGCGGCTGCATACGCTTGATCCGGC
TACCTGCCCATTCGACCACCAAGCGAAACATCGCATCGAGCGAGCACGTACTCGGATGGAAGCCGGTCTT
GTCGATCAGGATGATCTGGACGAAGAGCATCAGGGGCTCGCGCCAGCCGAACTGTTCGCCAGGCTCAAGG
CGAGCATGCCCGACGGCGAGGATCTCGTCGTGACCCATGGCGATGCCTGCTTGCCGAATATCATGGTGGA
AAATGGCCGCTTTTCTGGATTCATCGACTGTGGCCGGCTGGGTGTGGCGGACCGCTATCAGGACATAGCG
TTGGCTACCCGTGATATTGCTGAAGAGCTTGGCGGCGAATGGGCTGACCGCTTCCTCGTGCTTTACGGTA
TCGCCGCTCCCGATTCGCAGCGCATCGCCTTCTATCGCCTTCTTGACGAGTTCTTCTGAGCGGGACTCTG
GGGTTCGAAATGACCGACCAAGCGACGCCCAACCTGCCATCACGAGATTTCGATTCCACCGCCGCCTTCT
ATGAAAGGTTGGGCTTCGGAATCGTTTTCCGGGACGCCGGCTGGATGATCCTCCAGCGCGGGGATCTCAT
GCTGGAGTTCTTCGCCCACCCTAGGGGGAGGCTAACTGAAACACGGAAGGAGACAATACCGGAAGGAACC
CGCGCTATGACGGCAATAAAAAGACAGAATAAAACGCACGGTGTTGGGTCGTTTGTTCATAAACGCGGGG
TTCGGTCCCAGGGCTGGCACTCTGTCGATACCCCACCGAGACCCCATTGGGGCCAATACGCCCGCGTTTC
TTCCTTTTCCCCACCCCACCCCCCAAGTTCGGGTGAAGGCCCAGGGCTCGCAGCCAACGTCGGGGCGGCA
GGCCCTGCCATAGCCTCAGGTTACTCATATATACTTTAGATTGATTTAAAACTTCATTTTTAATTTAAAA
GGATCTAGGTGAAGATCCTTTTTGATAATCTCATGACCAAAATCCCTTAACGTGAGTTTTCGTTCCACTG
AGCGTCAGACCCCGTAGAAAAGATCAAAGGATCTTCTTGAGATCCTTTTTTTCTGCGCGTAATCTGCTGC
TTGCAAACAAAAAAACCACCGCTACCAGCGGTGGTTTGTTTGCCGGATCAAGAGCTACCAACTCTTTTTC
CGAAGGTAACTGGCTTCAGCAGAGCGCAGATACCAAATACTGTTCTTCTAGTGTAGCCGTAGTTAGGCCA
CCACTTCAAGAACTCTGTAGCACCGCCTACATACCTCGCTCTGCTAATCCTGTTACCAGTGGCTGCTGCC
AGTGGCGATAAGTCGTGTCTTACCGGGTTGGACTCAAGACGATAGTTACCGGATAAGGCGCAGCGGTCGG
GCTGAACGGGGGGTTCGTGCACACAGCCCAGCTTGGAGCGAACGACCTACACCGAACTGAGATACCTACA
GCGTGAGCTATGAGAAAGCGCCACGCTTCCCGAAGGGAGAAAGGCGGACAGGTATCCGGTAAGCGGCAGG
GTCGGAACAGGAGAGCGCACGAGGGAGCTTCCAGGGGGAAACGCCTGGTATCTTTATAGTCCTGTCGGGT
TTCGCCACCTCTGACTTGAGCGTCGATTTTTGTGATGCTCGTCAGGGGGGCGGAGCCTATGGAAAAACGC
CAGCAACGCGGCCTTTTTACGGTTCCTGGCCTTTTGCTGGCCTTTTGCTCACATGTTCTTTCCTGCGTTA
TCCCCTGA
Features (pLannotate 1.2.2; 15 found; start..end, strand, type, name):
      1..24      +  rep_origin     RSF ori (fragment): Plasmids containing the RSF 1030 origin of replication can be propagated in E. coli cells that contain additional plasmids with compatible origins.
     92..395     +  enhancer       CMV enhancer: human cytomegalovirus immediate early enhancer
    396..599     +  promoter       CMV promoter: human cytomegalovirus (CMV) immediate early promoter
    644..1361    +  CDS            mGold (fragment): photostable derivative of mVenus (Lee et al., 2020) mammalian codon-optimized
   1391..4120    +  CDS            Chaf1a: CAF1A_MOUSE - Also known as Caip150. Experimental evidence at protein level: Swiss-Prot protein existence level 1. Core component of the CAF-1 complex, a complex that is thought to mediate chromatin assembly in DNA replication and DNA repair. Assembles histone octamers onto replicating DNA in vitro. CAF-1 performs the first step of the nucleosome assembly process, bringing newly synthesized histones H3 and H4 to replicating DNA; histones H2A/H2B can bind to this chromatin precursor subsequent to DNA replication to complete the histone octamer. It may play a role in heterochromatin maintenance
   4146..4230    +  CDS            large T antigen (fragment): large T antigen from SV40 (simian virus 40)
   4253..4374    +  polyA_signal   SV40 poly(A) signal: SV40 polyadenylation signal
   4408..4836    -  rep_origin     f1 ori (sequence partly withheld): f1 bacteriophage origin of replication; arrow indicates direction of (+) strand synthesis
   4863..4967    +  promoter       AmpR promoter: bla
   4969..5326    +  promoter       SV40 promoter: SV40 enhancer and early promoter
   5361..6155    +  CDS            NeoR/KanR: aminoglycoside phosphotransferase from Tn5; aph(3')-II (or nptII); confers resistance to neomycin, kanamycin, and G418 (Geneticin®)
   6176..6328    +  CDS            ble (fragment): BLE_KLEPN - Experimental evidence at protein level: Swiss-Prot protein existence level 1. Binding protein with a strong affinity to the bleomycin family of antibiotics. Binds to CL990; an antimitotic-antibiotic compound. From Klebsiella pneumoniae.
   6387..6434    +  polyA_signal   HSV TK poly(A) signal: herpes simplex virus thymidine kinase polyadenylation signal (Cole and Stacy, 1985)
   6525..6541    -  polyA_signal   bGH poly(A) signal (fragment): bovine growth hormone polyadenylation signal
   6763..7351    +  rep_origin     ori: high-copy-number ColE1/pMB1/pBR322/pUC origin of replication
