[The description below was written by a language model from this plasmid's Addgene catalogue record and pLannotate feature annotations shown in this document.]
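Description:
pCMV-mGold-CAF1-C-10 is a 7,434 bp mammalian expression plasmid built on a pCMV backbone. It is designed to label the nucleus of mammalian cells with the yellow fluorescent protein mGold, a photostable derivative of mVenus. It is propagated in E. coli at high copy from a ColE1/pUC-type origin. It also carries an f1 bacteriophage origin, which can support production of single-stranded DNA. A single NeoR/KanR gene (the Tn5 aminoglycoside phosphotransferase) provides selection in both hosts. The bacterial AmpR (bla) promoter drives it for kanamycin resistance in bacteria, and the SV40 enhancer/early promoter drives it for G418 selection of transfected mammalian cells. An HSV TK polyadenylation signal lies downstream of this gene.

The expression cassette uses the human CMV immediate-early enhancer and promoter to drive a fusion protein. The mammalian codon-optimised mGold coding sequence lies upstream of mouse Chaf1a, the large subunit of the CAF-1 chromatin assembly complex that deposits newly synthesised histones H3 and H4 onto replicating DNA. According to the depositor, "C-10" describes the position of the fusion partner relative to the fluorescent protein and a 10-residue linker between the two. This agrees with the short gap between the two coding features in the table. An SV40 poly(A) signal ends the transcript.

The plasmid was made by replacing the fluorescent protein of an earlier CAF1 fusion construct with mGold, and the depositor cautions that any mVenus annotation on the plasmid map is incorrect. The short RSF ori, large T antigen, ble and bGH poly(A) fragments in the table are small partial matches and probably not functional elements.
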