Addgene plasmid #158003: pCMV-mGold-CAF1-C-10
Purpose: Visualization of nucleus in mammalian cells using mGold
Depositing lab: Francois St-Pierre. Depositing organization: Baylor College of Medicine. Publication: Versatile phenotype-activated cell sorting. Lee J, Liu Z, Suzuki PH, Ahrens JF, Lai S, Lu X, Guan S, St-Pierre F. Sci Adv. 2020 Oct 23;6(43). pii: 6/43/eabb7438. doi: 10.1126/sciadv.abb7438. Print 2020 Oct. PubMed 33097540.
Backbone
  Vector backbone: pCMV
  Total vector size (bp): 7434
  Vector type: Mammalian Expression
  Selectable markers: Neomycin (select with G418)
Growth in bacteria
  Bacterial resistance: Kanamycin, 50 μg/mL
  Growth temperature: 37°C
  Growth strain: DH5alpha
  Copy number: High Copy
Gene/Insert
  Gene/Insert name: CAF1
  Species: M. musculus (mouse)
  GenBank ID: NM_013733.3
  Entrez Gene: Chaf1a (a.k.a. AL023013, AL024058, CAF-1, Cac1p)
  Promoter: CMV
  Tag / fusion protein: mGold
  Cloning method: Unknown
  Sequencing primers: 5′ CMV-F; 3′ SV40pA-R
Terms and licenses: Academic/Nonprofit Terms; Industry Terms: Not Available to Industry
Depositor comments: Existing fluorescent protein in plasmid Adggene# 55953 was replaced with mGold. "C-10" of the name of the plasmid indicates the position of the tag (N- or C-terminal with respect to the fluorescent protein) and the number of residues in the linker between the two proteins. Please note that the mVenus annotation in the plasmid map is incorrect, as this plasmid encodes mGold.
How to cite: pCMV-mGold-CAF1-C-10 was a gift from Francois St-Pierre (Addgene plasmid # 158003 ; http://n2t.net/addgene:158003 ; RRID:Addgene_158003)
